Addgene plasmid #14378: pAG305GPD-ccdB-Cerulean
Purpose: (Empty Backbone)
Depositing lab: Susan Lindquist. Depositing organization: Whitehead Institute for Biomedical Research. Publication: A suite of Gateway cloning vectors for high-throughput genetic analysis in Saccharomyces cerevisiae. Alberti S, Gitler AD, Lindquist S. Yeast. 2007 Oct . 24(10):913-9. 10.1002/yea.1502 PubMed 17583893.
Backbone
  Vector backbone: pRS305
  Vector type: Yeast Expression ; Gateway Destination
  Selectable markers: LEU2
Growth in bacteria
  Bacterial resistance: Chloramphenicol and Ampicillin, 25 & 100 μg/mL
  Growth temperature: 37°C
  Growth strain: ccdB Survival
  Growth instructions: DB3.1, ccdB Survival
  Copy number: Unknown
Gene/Insert
  Gene/Insert name: None
  Tag / fusion protein: Cerulean (C terminal on backbone)
  Cloning method: Gateway Cloning
  Sequencing primers: 5′ GPDPro_F
Terms and licenses: Academic/Nonprofit Terms; Industry Terms: Not Available to Industry
Depositor comments: Type of plasmid: integrating. This plasmid contains the Gateway technology from Invitrogen; Invitrogen requires purchasing of Gateway Clonase for carrying out the Gateway recombinational cloning reaction http://www.invitrogen.com Please note that the full plasmid sequence is provided as a reference only, and may not match the exact sequence of the plasmid.
How to cite: pAG305GPD-ccdB-Cerulean was a gift from Susan Lindquist (Addgene plasmid # 14378 ; http://n2t.net/addgene:14378 ; RRID:Addgene_14378)
