[The description below was written by a language model from this plasmid's Addgene catalogue record and pLannotate feature annotations shown in this document.]
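Description:
pAG305GPD-ccdB-Cerulean is an empty Gateway destination vector for protein expression in Saccharomyces cerevisiae, built on the pRS305 backbone. It is an integrating plasmid: the feature table shows no yeast replication origin or centromere, so it is maintained in yeast only after insertion into the genome, with the LEU2 gene and its own promoter providing leucine-prototrophy selection. In E. coli it replicates from a high-copy ColE1/pUC-type origin and carries AmpR, along with an f1 origin and remnants of the pBluescript-style lacZα/MCS region flanked by T7 and T3 promoters.

The expression cassette is driven by the strong constitutive GPD (TDH3, annotated as GAP) promoter and ends with the CYC1 terminator. Between them sits the Gateway cassette, bounded by attR1 and attR2 and containing a chloramphenicol resistance gene and the ccdB toxin gene. Because CcdB poisons gyrase in ordinary E. coli, the unrecombined vector must be propagated in a ccdB-tolerant strain, and chloramphenicol plus ampicillin select for retention of the cassette. In an LR Clonase reaction with an entry clone, the attR-flanked cassette is replaced by the gene of interest, and ccdB loss provides counter-selection for recombinants in standard strains. Immediately downstream of attR2 lies the coding sequence for Cerulean, a cyan fluorescent protein (annotated as mCerulean), so an inserted ORF lacking a stop codon and in the correct frame is expressed as a C-terminal Cerulean fusion.

The plasmid belongs to a suite of yeast Gateway vectors for high-throughput genetic analysis and suits stable, constitutive expression of fluorescently tagged proteins, for example for localisation studies. The depositor notes that the full sequence is a reference only and may not match the physical plasmid exactly.
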