Features (pLannotate 1.2.2; 30 found; start..end, strand, type, name):
    137..187     +  misc_feature   bom (fragment): basis of mobility region from pBR322
    200..301     +  CDS            NFS1 (fragment): NFS1_YEAST - Also known as SPL1 From Saccharomyces cerevisiae (strain ATCC 204508 / S288c) (Baker's yeast).
    663..1757    -  CDS            LEU2: 3-isopropylmalate dehydrogenase, required for leucine biosynthesis; S. cerevisiae LEU2; yeast auxotrophic marker
   1770..2174    -  promoter       LEU2 promoter: S. cerevisiae LEU2
   2314..2391    -  CDS            YO192_YEAST (fragment): Experimental evidence at protein level: Swiss-Prot protein existence level 1. From Saccharomyces cerevisiae (strain ATCC 204508 / S288c) (Baker's yeast).
   2421..2473    +  misc_feature   bom (fragment): basis of mobility region from pBR322
   2474..2929    -  rep_origin     f1 ori (sequence partly withheld): f1 bacteriophage origin of replication; arrow indicates direction of (+) strand synthesis
   2937..3094    -  CDS            lacZα (fragment): LacZα fragment of β-galactosidase; lacZ fragment
   3097..3115    +  promoter       T7 promoter: promoter for bacteriophage T7 RNA polymerase
   3140..3784    +  promoter       GAP promoter: S. cerevisiae TDH3; promoter for glyceraldehyde-3-phosphate dehydrogenase
   3790..3810    +  misc_feature   MCS (fragment): pBluescript multiple cloning site
   3814..3938    +  protein_bind   attR1: mutant version of attR; recombination site for the Gateway® LR reaction LR Clonase™
   3963..3993    +  promoter       lac UV5 promoter: E. coli lac promoter with an "up" mutation
   4017..4046    +  promoter       cat promoter (fragment): promoter of the E. coli cat gene encoding chloramphenicol acetyltransferase
   4047..4706    +  CDS            CmR: chloramphenicol acetyltransferase; cat; confers resistance to chloramphenicol
   4888..5046    +  CDS            ccdA (fragment): CCDA_ECO57 - Also known as H, letA. Experimental evidence at protein level: Swiss-Prot protein existence level 1. Antitoxin component of a type II toxin-antitoxin (TA) system which inhibits the post-segregational killing (PSK) of plasmid-free cells, also referred to as a plasmid addiction system. Binds to and blocks the activity of CcdB; will also remove bound CcdB protein from the CcdB-GyrA complex by forming a CcdA-CcdB complex, a process termed rejuvenation. Functions as a transcriptional corepressor for the ccdAB operon, repression also requires CcdB (By similarity). From Escherichia coli
   5051..5353    +  CDS            ccdB: CCDB_ECOLI - Also known as G, letB, letD. Experimental evidence at protein level: Swiss-Prot protein existence level 1. Toxic component of a type II toxin-antitoxin (TA) system, functioning in plasmid maintainence. Responsible for the post- segregational killing (PSK) of plasmid-free cells, also referred to as a plasmid addiction system. Half-life of over 2 hours. Cell killing by CcdB is accompanied by filamentation, defects in chromosome and plasmid segregation, defects in cell division, formation of anucleate cells, decreased DNA synthesis and plasmid loss. Interferes with the activity of DN
   5397..5521    -  protein_bind   attR2: mutant version of attR; recombination site for the Gateway® LR reaction LR Clonase™
   5525..5552    +  misc_feature   MCS (fragment): pBluescript multiple cloning site
   5553..6272    +  CDS            mCerulean: enhanced monomeric variant of CFP (Rizzo et al., 2004) mammalian codon-optimized
   6279..6526    +  terminator     CYC1 terminator: S. cerevisiae CYC1; transcription terminator for CYC1
   6549..6567    -  promoter       T3 promoter: promoter for bacteriophage T3 RNA polymerase
   6612..6628    -  protein_bind   lac operator: The lac repressor binds to the lac operator to inhibit transcription in E. coli. This inhibition can be relieved by adding lactose or isopropyl-β-D-thiogalactopyranoside (IPTG). lac repressor encoded by lacI
   6636..6666    -  promoter       lac promoter: promoter for the E. coli lac operon
   6681..6702    -  protein_bind   CAP binding site: CAP binding activates transcription in the presence of cAMP. E. coli catabolite activator protein
   6715..6807    -  CDS            lacI (fragment): lac repressor; lacI; The lac repressor binds to the lac operator to inhibit transcription in E. coli. This inhibition can be relieved by adding lactose or isopropyl-β-D-thiogalactopyranoside (IPTG).
   6990..7578    -  rep_origin     ori: high-copy-number ColE1/pMB1/pBR322/pUC origin of replication
   7749..8609    -  CDS            AmpR: β-lactamase; bla; confers resistance to ampicillin, carbenicillin, and related antibiotics
   8610..8714    -  promoter       AmpR promoter: bla
   8809..35      +  CDS            rop (fragment) (across the origin): Rop protein, which maintains plasmids at low copy number; rop
>Addgene plasmid #14378 | pAG305GPD-ccdB-Cerulean | depositor full sequence | sequence record 8041 | Author sequence
TCGCGCGTTTCGGTGATGACGGTGAAAACCTCTGACACATGCAGCTCCCGGAGACGGTCACAGCTTGTCT
GTAAGCGGATGCCGGGAGCAGACAAGCCCGTCAGGGCGCGTCAGCGGGTGTTGGCGGGTGTCGGGGCTGG
CTTAACTATGCGGCATCAGAGCAGATTGTACTGAGAGTGCACCATATCGACTACGTCGTAAGGCCGTTTC
TGACAGAGTAAAATTCTTGAGGGAACTTTCACCATTATGGGAAATGGTTCAAGAAGGTATTGACTTAAAC
TCCATCAAATGGTCAGGTCATTGAGTGTTTTTTATTTGTTGTATTTTTTTTTTTTTAGAGAAAATCCTCC
AATATCAAATTAGGAATCGTAGTTTCATGATTTTCTGTTACACCTAACTTTTTGTGTGGTGCCCTCCTCC
TTGTCAATATTAATGTTAAAGTGCAATTCTTTTTCCTTATCACGTTGAGCCATTAGTATCAATTTGCTTA
CCTGTATTCCTTTACTATCCTCCTTTTTCTCCTTCTTGATAAATGTATGTAGATTGCGTATATAGTTTCG
TCTACCCTATGAACATATTCCATTTTGTAATTTCGTGTCGTTTCTATTATGAATTTCATTTATAAAGTTT
ATGTACAAATATCATAAAAAAAGAGAATCTTTTTAAGCAAGGATTTTCTTAACTTCTTCGGCGACAGCAT
CACCGACTTCGGTGGTACTGTTGGAACCACCTAAATCACCAGTTCTGATACCTGCATCCAAAACCTTTTT
AACTGCATCTTCAATGGCCTTACCTTCTTCAGGCAAGTTCAATGACAATTTCAACATCATTGCAGCAGAC
AAGATAGTGGCGATAGGGTCAACCTTATTCTTTGGCAAATCTGGAGCAGAACCGTGGCATGGTTCGTACA
AACCAAATGCGGTGTTCTTGTCTGGCAAAGAGGCCAAGGACGCAGATGGCAACAAACCCAAGGAACCTGG
GATAACGGAGGCTTCATCGGAGATGATATCACCAAACATGTTGCTGGTGATTATAATACCATTTAGGTGG
GTTGGGTTCTTAACTAGGATCATGGCGGCAGAATCAATCAATTGATGTTGAACCTTCAATGTAGGGAATT
CGTTCTTGATGGTTTCCTCCACAGTTTTTCTCCATAATCTTGAAGAGGCCAAAACATTAGCTTTATCCAA
GGACCAAATAGGCAATGGTGGCTCATGTTGTAGGGCCATGAAAGCGGCCATTCTTGTGATTCTTTGCACT
TCTGGAACGGTGTATTGTTCACTATCCCAAGCGACACCATCACCATCGTCTTCCTTTCTCTTACCAAAGT
AAATACCTCCCACTAATTCTCTGACAACAACGAAGTCAGTACCTTTAGCAAATTGTGGCTTGATTGGAGA
TAAGTCTAAAAGAGAGTCGGATGCAAAGTTACATGGTCTTAAGTTGGCGTACAATTGAAGTTCTTTACGG
ATTTTTAGTAAACCTTGTTCAGGTCTAACACTACCGGTACCCCATTTAGGACCACCCACAGCACCTAACA
AAACGGCATCAACCTTCTTGGAGGCTTCCAGCGCCTCATCTGGAAGTGGGACACCTGTAGCATCGATAGC
AGCACCACCAATTAAATGATTTTCGAAATCGAACTTGACATTGGAACGAACATCAGAAATAGCTTTAAGA
ACCTTAATGGCTTCGGCTGTGATTTCTTGACCAACGTGGTCACCTGGCAAAACGACGATCTTCTTAGGGG
CAGACATAGGGGCAGACATTAGAATGGTATATCCTTGAAATATATATATATATTGCTGAAATGTAAAAGG
TAAGAAAAGTTAGAAAGTAAGACGATTGCTAACCACCTATTGGAAAAAACAATAGGTCCTTAAATAATAT
TGTCAACTTCAAGTATTGTGATGCAAGCATTTAGTCATGAACGCTTCTCTATTCTATATGAAAAGCCGGT
TCCGGCCTCTCACCTTTCCTTTTTCTCCCAATTTTTCAGTTGAAAAAGGTATATGCGTCAGGCGACCTCT
GAAATTAACAAAAAATTTCCAGTCATCGAATTTGATTCTGTGCGATAGCGCCCCTGTGTGTTCTCGTTAT
GTTGAGGAAAAAAATAATGGTTGCTAAGAGATTCGAACTCTTGCATCTTACGATACCTGAGTATTCCCAC
AGTTAACTGCGGTCAAGATATTTCTTGAATCAGGCGCCTTAGACCGCTCGGCCAAACAACCAATTACTTG
TTGAGAAATAGAGTATAATTATCCTATAAATATAACGTTTTTGAACACACATGAACAAGGAAGTACAGGA
CAATTGATTTTGAAGAGAATGTGGATTTTGATGTAATTGTTGGGATTCCATTTTTAATAAGGCAATAATA
TTAGGTATGTGGATATACTAGAAGTTCTCCTCGAGGGTCGATATGCGGTGTGAAATACCGCACAGATGCG
TAAGGAGAAAATACCGCATCAGGAAATTGTAAACGTTAATATTTTGTTAAAATTCGCGTTAAATTTTTGT
TAAATCAGCTCATTTTTTAACCAATAGGCCGAAATCGGCAAAATCCCTTATAAATCAAAAGAATAGACCG
AGATAGGGT
[37 nt withheld, positions 2600-2636]
AAAGAACGTGGACTCCAACGTCAAAGG
[49 nt withheld, positions 2664-2712]
T
[91 nt withheld, positions 2714-2804]
G
[124 nt withheld, positions 2806-2929]
CGCGCCATTCGCCATTCAGGCTGCGCAACTGTTGGGAAGGGCGATCGGTGCGGGCCTCTTCGCTATTACG
CCAGCTGGCGAAGGGGGGATGTGCTGCAAGGCGATTAAGTTGGGTAACGCCAGGGTTTTCCCAGTCACGA
CGTTGTAAAACGACGGCCAGTGAATTGTAATACGACTCACTATAGGGCGAATTGGAGCTCTTCGAGTTTA
TCATTATCAATACTCGCCATTTCAAAGAATACGTAAATAATTAATAGTAGTGATTTTCCTAACTTTATTT
AGTCAAAAAATTAGCCTTTTAATTCTGCTGTAACCCGTACATGCCCAAAATAGGGGGCGGGTTACACAGA
ATATATAACACCGAAGGTGCCTGGGTGAACAGGTTTATTCCTGGCATCCACTAAATATAATGGAGCCCGC
TTTTTAAGCTGGCATCCAGAAAAAAAAAGAATCCCAGCACCAAAATATTGTTTTCTTCACCAACCATCAG
TTCATAGGTCCATTCTCTTAGCGCAACTACAGAGAACAGGGGCACAAACAGGCAAAAAACGGGCACAACC
TCAATGGAGTGATGCAACCTGCCTGGAGTAAATGATGACACAAGGCAATTGACCCACGCATGTATCTATC
TCATTTTCTTACACCTTCTATTACCTTCTGCTCTCTCTGATTTGGAAAAAGCTGAAAAAAAAGGTTGAAA
CCAGTTCCCTGAAATTATTCCCCTACTTGACTAATAAGTATATAAAGACGGTAGGTATTGATTGTAATTC
TGTAAATCTATTTCTTAAACTTCTTAAATTCTACTTTTATAGTTAGTCTTTTTTTTAGTTTTAAAACACC
AGAACTTAGTTTCGACGGATTCTAGAACTAGTGGATCCCCCATCACAAGTTTGTACAAAAAAGCTGAACG
AGAAACGTAAAATGATATAAATATCAATATATTAAATTAGATTTTGCATAAAAAACAGACTACATAATAC
TGTAAAACACAACATATCCAGTCACTATGGCGGCCGCATTAGGCACCCCAGGCTTTACACTTTATGCTTC
CGGCTCGTATAATGTGTGGATTTTGAGTTAGGATCCGTCGAGATTTTCAGGAGCTAAGGAAGCTAAAATG
GAGAAAAAAATCACTGGATATACCACCGTTGATATATCCCAATGGCATCGTAAAGAACATTTTGAGGCAT
TTCAGTCAGTTGCTCAATGTACCTATAACCAGACCGTTCAGCTGGATATTACGGCCTTTTTAAAGACCGT
AAAGAAAAATAAGCACAAGTTTTATCCGGCCTTTATTCACATTCTTGCCCGCCTGATGAATGCTCATCCG
GAATTCCGTATGGCAATGAAAGACGGTGAGCTGGTGATATGGGATAGTGTTCACCCTTGTTACACCGTTT
TCCATGAGCAAACTGAAACGTTTTCATCGCTCTGGAGTGAATACCACGACGATTTCCGGCAGTTTCTACA
CATATATTCGCAAGATGTGGCGTGTTACGGTGAAAACCTGGCCTATTTCCCTAAAGGGTTTATTGAGAAT
ATGTTTTTCGTCTCAGCCAATCCCTGGGTGAGTTTCACCAGTTTTGATTTAAACGTGGCCAATATGGACA
ACTTCTTCGCCCCCGTTTTCACCATGGGCAAATATTATACGCAAGGCGACAAGGTGCTGATGCCGCTGGC
GATTCAGGTTCATCATGCCGTCTGTGATGGCTTCCATGTCGGCAGAATGCTTAATGAATTACAACAGTAC
TGCGATGAGTGGCAGGGCGGGGCGTAAACGCCGCGTGGATCCGGCTTACTAAAAGCCAGATAACAGTATG
CGTATTTGCGCGCTGATTTTTGCGGTATAAGAATATATACTGATATGTATACCCGAAGTATGTCAAAAAG
AGGTATGCTATGAAGCAGCGTATTACAGTGACAGTTGACAGCGACAGCTATCAGTTGCTCAAGGCATATA
TGATGTCAATATCTCCGGTCTGGTAAGCACAACCATGCAGAATGAAGCCCGTCGTCTGCGTGCCGAACGC
TGGAAAGCGGAAAATCAGGAAGGGATGGCTGAGGTCGCCCGGTTTATTGAAATGAACGGCTCTTTTGCTG
ACGAGAACAGGGGCTGGTGAAATGCAGTTTAAGGTTTACACCTATAAAAGAGAGAGCCGTTATCGTCTGT
TTGTGGATGTACAGAGTGATATTATTGACACGCCCGGGCGACGGATGGTGATCCCCCTGGCCAGTGCACG
TCTGCTGTCAGATAAAGTCTCCCGTGAACTTTACCCGGTGGTGCATATCGGGGATGAAAGCTGGCGCATG
ATGACCACCGATATGGCCAGTGTGCCGGTCTCCGTTATCGGGGAAGAAGTGGCTGATCTCAGCCACCGCG
AAAATGACATCAAAAACGCCATTAACCTGATGTTCTGGGGAATATAAATGTCAGGCTCCCTTATACACAG
CCAGTCTGCAGGTCGACCATAGTGACTGGATATGTTGTGTTTTACAGTATTATGTAGTCTGTTTTTTATG
CAAAATCTAATTTAATATATTGATATTTATATCATTTTACGTTTCTCGTTCAGCTTTCTTGTACAAAGTG
GTGATGGGCTGCAGGAATTCGATATCAAGCTTAATGGTGAGCAAGGGCGAGGAGCTGTTCACCGGGGTGG
TGCCCATCCTGGTCGAGCTGGACGGCGACGTAAACGGCCACAAGTTCAGCGTGTCCGGCGAGGGCGAGGG
CGATGCCACCTACGGCAAGCTGACCCTGAAGTTCATCTGCACCACCGGCAAGCTGCCCGTGCCCTGGCCC
ACCCTCGTGACCACCCTGACCTGGGGCGTGCAGTGCTTCGCCCGCTACCCCGACCACATGAAGCAGCACG
ACTTCTTCAAGTCCGCCATGCCCGAAGGCTACGTCCAGGAGCGCACCATCTTCTTCAAGGACGACGGCAA
CTACAAGACCCGCGCCGAGGTGAAGTTCGAGGGCGACACCCTGGTGAACCGCATCGAGCTGAAGGGCATC
GACTTCAAGGAGGACGGCAACATCCTGGGGCACAAGCTGGAGTACAACTACATCAGCGACAACGTCTATA
TCACCGCCGACAAGCAGAAGAACGGCATCAAGGCCAACTTCAAGATCCGCCACAACATCGAGGACGGCAG
CGTGCAGCTCGCCGACCACTACCAGCAGAACACCCCCATCGGCGACGGCCCCGTGCTGCTGCCCGACAAC
CACTACCTGAGCACCCAGTCCAAGCTGAGCAAAGACCCCAACGAGAAGCGCGATCACATGGTCCTGCTGG
AGTTCGTGACCGCCGCCGGGATCACTCTCGGCATGGACGAGCTGTACAAGTAACTCGAGTCATGTAATTA
GTTATGTCACGCTTACATTCACGCCCTCCCCCCACATCCGCTCTAACCGAAAAGGAAGGAGTTAGACAAC
CTGAAGTCTAGGTCCCTATTTATTTTTTTATAGTTATGTTAGTATTAAGAACGTTATTTATATTTCAAAT
TTTTCTTTTTTTTCTGTACAGACGCGTGTACGCATGTAACATTATACTGAAAACCTTGCTTGAGAAGGTT
TTGGGACGCTCGAAGGCTTTAATTTGCGGCCGGTACCCAGCTTTTGTTCCCTTTAGTGAGGGTTAATTCC
GAGCTTGGCGTAATCATGGTCATAGCTGTTTCCTGTGTGAAATTGTTATCCGCTCACAATTCCACACAAC
ATAGGAGCCGGAAGCATAAAGTGTAAAGCCTGGGGTGCCTAATGAGTGAGGTAACTCACATTAATTGCGT
TGCGCTCACTGCCCGCTTTCCAGTCGGGAAACCTGTCGTGCCAGCTGCATTAATGAATCGGCCAACGCGC
GGGGAGAGGCGGTTTGCGTATTGGGCGCTCTTCCGCTTCCTCGCTCACTGACTCGCTGCGCTCGGTCGTT
CGGCTGCGGCGAGCGGTATCAGCTCACTCAAAGGCGGTAATACGGTTATCCACAGAATCAGGGGATAACG
CAGGAAAGAACATGTGAGCAAAAGGCCAGCAAAAGGCCAGGAACCGTAAAAAGGCCGCGTTGCTGGCGTT
TTTCCATAGGCTCGGCCCCCCTGACGAGCATCACAAAAATCGACGCTCAAGTCAGAGGTGGCGAAACCCG
ACAGGACTATAAAGATACCAGGCGTTCCCCCCTGGAAGCTCCCTCGTGCGCTCTCCTGTTCCGACCCTGC
CGCTTACCGGATACCTGTCCGCCTTTCTCCCTTCGGGAAGCGTGGCGCTTTCTCAATGCTCACGCTGTAG
GTATCTCAGTTCGGTGTAGGTCGTTCGCTCCAAGCTGGGCTGTGTGCACGAACCCCCCGTTCAGCCCGAC
CGCTGCGCCTTATCCGGTAACTATCGTCTTGAGTCCAACCCGGTAAGACACGACTTATCGCCACTGGCAG
CAGCCACTGGTAACAGGATTAGCAGAGCGAGGTATGTAGGCGGTGCTACAGAGTTCTTGAAGTGGTGGCC
TAACTACGGCTACACTAGAAGGACAGTATTTGGTATCTGCGCTCTGCTGAAGCCAGTTACCTTCGGAAAA
AGAGTTGGTAGCTCTTGATCCGGCAAACAAACCACCGCTGGTAGCGGTGGTTTTTTTGTTTGCAAGCAGC
AGATTACGCGCAGAAAAAAAGGATCTCAAGAAGATCCTTTGATCTTTTCTACGGGGTCTGACGCTCAGTG
GAACGAAAACTCACGTTAAGGGATTTTGGTCATGAGATTATCAAAAAGGATCTTCACCTAGATCCTTTTA
AATTAAAAATGAAGTTTTAAATCAATCTAAAGTATATATGAGTAAACTTGGTCTGACAGTTACCAATGCT
TAATCAGTGAGGCACCTATCTCAGCGATCTGTCTATTTCGTTCATCCATAGTTGCCTGACTGCCCGTCGT
GTAGATAACTACGATACGGGAGGGCTTACCATCTGGCCCCAGTGCTGCAATGATACCGCGAGACCCACGC
TCACCGGCTCCAGATTTATCAGCAATAAACCAGCCAGCCGGAAGGGCCGAGCGCAGAAGTGGTCCTGCAA
CTTTATCCGCCTCCATCCAGTCTATTAATTGTTGCCGGGAAGCTAGAGTAAGTAGTTCGCCAGTTAATAG
TTTGCGCAACGTTGTTGCCATTGCTACAGGCATCGTGGTGTCACGCTCGTCGTTTGGTATGGCTTCATTC
AGCTCCGGTTCCCAACGATCAAGGCGAGTTACATGATCCCCCATGTTGTGAAAAAAAGCGGTTAGCTCCT
TCGGTCCTCCGATCGTTGTCAGAAGTAAGTTGGCCGCAGTGTTATCACTCATGGTTATGGCAGCACTGCA
TAATTCTCTTACTGTCATGCCATCCGTAAGATGCTTTTCTGTGACTGGTGAGTACTCAACCAAGTCATTC
TGAGAATAGTGTATGCGGCGACCGAGTTGCTCTTGCCCGGCGTCAATACGGGATAATACCGCGCCACATA
GCAGAACTTTAAAAGTGCTCATCATTGGAAAACGTTCTTCGGGGCGAAAACTCTCAAGGATCTTACCGCT
GTTGAGATCCAGTTCGATGTAACCCACTCGTGCACCCAACTGATCTTCAGCATCTTTTACTTTCACCAGC
GTTTCTGGGTGAGCAAAAACAGGAAGGCAAAATGCCGCAAAAAAGGGAATAAGGGCGACACGGAAATGTT
GAATACTCATACTCTTCCTTTTTCAATATTATTGAAGCATTTATCAGGGTTATTGTCTCATGAGCGGATA
CATATTTGAATGTATTTAGAAAAATAAACAAATAGGGGTTCCGCGCACATTTCCCCGAAAAGTGCCACCT
GACGTCTAAGAAACCATTATTATCATGACATTAACCTATAAAAATAGGCGTATCACGAGGCCCTTTCGTC
