>Addgene plasmid #14378 | pAG305GPD-ccdB-Cerulean | addgene partial sequence | sequence record 21016 | 14378 with pRS_marker
GGGAACTTTCACCATTATGGGGAAATGGTTCAAGAAGGTATTGACTTAAACTCCATCAAATGGTCAGGTC
ATTGAGTGTTTTTTATTTGTTGTATTTTTTTTTTTTTAGAGAAAATCCTCCAATATATAAATTAGGAATC
ATAGTTTCATGATTTTCTGTTACACCTAACTTTTTGTGTGGTGCCCTCCTCCTTGTCAATATTAATGTTA
AAGTGCAATTCTTTTTCCTTATCACGTTGAGCCATTAGTATCAATTTGCTTACCTGTATTCCTTTACATC
CTCCTTTTTCTCCTTCTTGATAAATGTATGTAGATTGCGTATATAGTTTCGTCTACCCTATGAACATATT
CCATTTTGTAATTTCGTGTCGTTTCTATTATGAATTTCATTTATAAAGTTTATGTACAAATATCATAAAA
AAAGAGAATCTTTTTAAGCAAGGATTTTCTTAACTTCTTCGGCGACAGCATCACCGACTTCGGTGGTACT
GTTGGAACCACCTAAATCACCAGTTCTGATACCTGCA
