>Addgene plasmid #14378 | pAG305GPD-ccdB-Cerulean | addgene partial sequence | sequence record 21017 | 14378 with GW5
GCCGGAAGCTAAAGTGTAAAGCCTGGGGGGTGCCTAATGCGGCCGCCATAGTGACTGGATATGTTGTGTT
TTACAGTATTATGTAGTCTGTTTTTTATGCAAAATCTAATTTAATATATTGATATTTATATCATTTTACG
TTTCTCGTTCAGCTTTTTTGTACAAACTTGTGATGGGGGATCCACTAGTTCTAGAATCCGTCGAAACTAA
GTTCTGGTGTTTTAAAACTAAAAAAAAGACTAACTATAAAAGTAGAATTTAAGAAGTTTAAGAAATAGAT
TTACAGAATTACAATCAATACCTACCGTCTTTATATACTTATTAGTCAAGTAGGGGAATAATTTCAGGGA
ACTGGTTTCAACCTTTTTTTTCAGCTTTTTCCAAATCAGAGAGAGCAGAAGGTAATAGAAGGTGTAAGAA
AATGAGATAGATACATGCGTGGGTCAATTGCCTTGTGTCATCATTTACTCCAGGCAGGTTGCATCACTCC
ATTGAGGTTGTGCCCGTTTTTTGCCTGTTTGTGCCCCTGTTCTCTGTAGTTGCGCTAAGAGAATGGACCT
ATGAACTGATGGTTGGTGAAGAAAACAATATTTTGGTGCTGGGATTCTTTTTTTTTCTGGATGCCAGCTT
AAAAAGCGGGCTCCATTATATTTAGTGGATGCCAGGAATAAACTGTT
