>Addgene plasmid #14378 | pAG305GPD-ccdB-Cerulean | addgene partial sequence | sequence record 21018 | 14378 with GW3
CGGGGAAGAGTGGCTGATCTCAGCCACCGCGAAAATGACATCAAAAACGCCATTAACCTGATGTTCTGGG
GAATATAAATGTCAGGCTCCCTTATACACAGCCAGTCTGCAGGTCGACCATAGTGACTGGATATGTTGTG
TTTTACAGTATTATGTAGTCTGTTTTTTATGCAAAATCTAATTTAATATATTGATATTTATATCATTTTA
CGTTTCTCGTTCAGCTTTCTTGTACAAAGTGGTGATGGGCTGCAGGAATTCGATATCAAGCTTAATGGTG
AGCAAGGGCGAGGAGCTGTTCACCGGGGTGGTGCCCATCCTGGTCGAGCTGGACGGCGACGTAAACGGCC
ACAAGTTCAGCGTGTCCGGCGAGGGCGAGGGCGATGCCACCTACGGCAAGCTGACCCTGAAGTTCATCTG
CACCACCGGCAAGCTGCCCGTGCCCTGGCCCACCCTCGTGACCACCCTGACCTGGGGCGTGCAGTGCTTC
GCCCGCTACCCCGACCACATGAAGCAGCACGACTTCTTCAAGTCCGCCATGCCCGAAGGCTACGTCCAGG
AGCGCACCATCTTCTTCAAGGACGACGGCAACTACAAGACCCGCGCCGAGGTGAAGTTCGAGGGCGACAC
CCTGGTGA
